>Addgene plasmid #80170 | 35S-psGN155-MXMT-NosT | depositor full sequence | sequence record 150810 | 35S-psGN155-MXMT-NosT sequence 5070 bps
CTCAGAAGACCGAGGGCTATTGAGACTTTTCAACAAAGGGTAATATCGGGAAACCTCCTCGGATTCCATT
GCCCAGCTATCTGTCACTTATCGAAAGGACAGTAGAAAAGGAAGGTGGCTCCTACAAATGCCATCATTGC
GATAAAGGAAAGGCTATCGTTCAAGATGCCTCTACCGACAGTGGTCCCAAAGATGGACCCCCACCCACGA
GGAACATCGTGGAAAAAGAAGACGTTCCAACCACGTCTTCAAAGCAAGTGGATTGATGTGATATCTCCAC
TGACGTAAGGGATGACGCACAATCCCACTATCCTTCGCAAGACCCTTCCTCTATATAAGGAAGTTCATTT
CATTTGGAGAGGACAGGCTTCTTGAGATCCTTCAACAATTACCAACAACAACAAACAACAAACAACATTA
CAATTACTATTTACAATTACAGTCGACTCTAGAGGATCCATGGTGAGCAAGGGCGAGGAGCTGTTCACCG
GGGTGGTGCCCATCCTGGTCGAGCTGGACGGCGACGTAAACGGCCACAAGTTCAGCGTGTCCGGCGAGGG
CGAGGGCGATGCCACCTACGGCAAGCTGACCCTGAAGTTCATCTGCACCACCGGCAAGCTGCCCGTGCCC
TGGCCCACCCTCGTGACCACCTTCACCTACGGCGTGCAGTGCTTCAGCCGCTACCCCGACCACATGAAGC
AGCACGACTTCTTCAAGTCCGCCATGCCCGAAGGCTACGTCCAGGAGCGCACCATCTTCTTCAAGGACGA
CGGCAACTACAAGACCCGCGCCGAGGTGAAGTTCGAGGGCGACACCCTGGTGAACCGCATCGAGCTGAAG
GGCATCGACTTCAAGGAGGACGGCAACATCCTGGGGCACAAGCTGGAGTACAACTACAACAGCCACAACG
TCTATATCATGGCCCTGTACAAGATGGAGCTCCAAGAAGTCCTGCATATGAATGAAGGTGAAGGCGATAC
AAGCTACGCCAAGAATGCATCCTACAATCTGGCTCTTGCCAAGGTGAAACCTTTCCTTGAACAATGCATA
CGAGAATTGTTGCGGGCCAACTTGCCCAACATCAACAAGTGCATTAAAGTTGCGGATTTGGGATGCGCTT
CTGGACCAAACACACTTTTAACAGTGCGGGACATTGTGCAAAGTATTGACAAAGTTGGCCAGGAAGAGAA
GAATGAATTAGAACGTCCCACCATTCAGATTTTTCTGAATGATCTTTTCCAAAATGATTTCAATTCGGTT
TTCAAGTTGCTGCCAAGCTTCTACCGCAAACTCGAGAAAGAAAATGGACGCAAGATAGGATCGTGCCTAA
TAAGCGCAATGCCTGGCTCTTTCTACGGCAGACTCTTCCCCGAGGAGTCCATGCATTTTTTGCACTCTTG
TTACAGTGTTCATTGGTTATCTCAGGTTCCCAGCGGTTTGGTGATTGAATTGGGGATTGGTGCAAACAAA
GGGAGTATTTACTCTTCCAAAGGATGTCGTCCGCCCGTCCAGAAGGCATATTTGGATCAATTTACGAAAG
ATTTTACCACATTTCTAAGGATTCATTCGAAAGAGTTGTTTTCACGTGGCCGAATGCTCCTTACCTGCAT
TTGTAAAGTAGATGAATTCGACGAACCGAATCCCCTAGACTTACTTGACATGGCAATAAACGACTTGATT
GTTGAGGGACTTCTGGAGGAAGAAAAATTGGATAGTTTCAATATTCCATTCTTTACACCTTCAGCAGAAG
AAGTAAAGTGCATAGTTGAGGAGGAAGGTTCTTGCGAAATTTTATATCTGGAGACTTTTAAGGCCCATTA
TGATGCTGCCTTCTCTATTGATGATGATTACCCAGTAAGATCCCATGAACAAATTAAAGCAGAGTATGTG
GCATCATTAATTAGATCAGTTTACGAACCCATCCTCGCAAGTCATTTTGGAGAAGCTATTATGCCTGACT
TATTCCACAGGCTTGCGAAGCATGCAGCAAAGGTTCTCCACATGGGCAAAGGCTGCTATAATAATCTTAT
CATTTCTCTCGCCAAAAAGCCAGAGAAGTCAGACGTGTAAGCGGCCGCCCGGCTGCAGATCGTTCAAACA
TTTGGCAATAAAGTTTCTTAAGATTGAATCCTGTTGCCGGTCTTGCGATGATTATCATATAATTTCTGTT
GAATTACGTTAAGCATGTAATAATTAACATGTAATGCATGACGTTATTTATGAGATGGGTTTTTATGATT
AGAGTCCCGCAATTATACATTTAATACGCGATAGAAAACAAAATATAGCGCGCAAACTAGGATAAATTAT
CGCGCGCGGTGTCATCTATGTTACTAGATCCGATGATAAGCTGTCAAACATAGAATTCGTAATCATGGTC
ATAGCTGTTTCCTGTGTGAATTCGTAATCATGGTCATAGCTGTTTCCTGTGTGAAATTGTTATCCGCTCA
CAATTCCACACAACATACGAGCCGGAAGCATAAAGTGTAAAGCCTGGGGTGCCTAATGAGTGAGCTAACT
CACATTAATTGCGTTGCGCTCACTGCCCGCTTTCCAGTCGGGAAACCTGTCGTGCCAGCTGCATTAATGA
ATCGGCCAACGCGCGGGGAGAGGCGGTTTGCGTATTGGGCGCTCTTCCGCTTCCTCGCTCACTGACTCGC
TGCGCTCGGTCGTTCGGCTGCGGCGAGCGGTATCAGCTCACTCAAAGGCGGTAATACGGTTATCCACAGA
ATCAGGGGATAACGCAGGAAAGAACATGTGAGCAAAAGGCCAGCAAAAGGCCAGGAACCGTAAAAAGGCC
GCGTTGCTGGCGTTTTTCCATAGGCTCCGCCCCCCTGACGAGCATCACAAAAATCGACGCTCAAGTCAGA
GGTGGCGAAACCCGACAGGACTATAAAGATACCAGGCGTTTCCCCCTGGAAGCTCCCTCGTGCGCTCTCC
TGTTCCGACCCTGCCGCTTACCGGATACCTGTCCGCCTTTCTCCCTTCGGGAAGCGTGGCGCTTTCTCAT
AGCTCACGCTGTAGGTATCTCAGTTCGGTGTAGGTCGTTCGCTCCAAGCTGGGCTGTGTGCACGAACCCC
CCGTTCAGCCCGACCGCTGCGCCTTATCCGGTAACTATCGTCTTGAGTCCAACCCGGTAAGACACGACTT
ATCGCCACTGGCAGCAGCCACTGGTAACAGGATTAGCAGAGCGAGGTATGTAGGCGGTGCTACAGAGTTC
TTGAAGTGGTGGCCTAACTACGGCTACACTAGAAGAACAGTATTTGGTATCTGCGCTCTGCTGAAGCCAG
TTACCTTCGGAAAAAGAGTTGGTAGCTCTTGATCCGGCAAACAAACCACCGCTGGTAGCGGTGGTTTTTT
TGTTTGCAAGCAGCAGATTACGCGCAGAAAAAAAGGATCTCAAGAAGATCCTTTGATCTTTTCTACGGGG
TCTGACGCTCAGTGGAACGAAAACTCACGTTAAGGGATTTTGGTCATGAGATTATCAAAAAGGATCTTCA
CCTAGATCCTTTTAAATTAAAAATGAAGTTTTAAATCAATCTAAAGTATATATGAGTAAACTTGGTCTGA
CAGTTACCAATGCTTAATCAGTGAGGCACCTATCTCAGCGATCTGTCTATTTCGTTCATCCATAGTTGCC
TGACTCCCCGTCGTGTAGATAACTACGATACGGGAGGGCTTACCATCTGGCCCCAGTGCTGCAATGATAC
CGCGAGACCCACGCTCACCGGCTCCAGATTTATCAGCAATAAACCAGCCAGCCGGAAGGGCCGAGCGCAG
AAGTGGTCCTGCAACTTTATCCGCCTCCATCCAGTCTATTAATTGTTGCCGGGAAGCTAGAGTAAGTAGT
TCGCCAGTTAATAGTTTGCGCAACGTTGTTGCCATTGCTACAGGCATCGTGGTGTCACGCTCGTCGTTTG
GTATGGCTTCATTCAGCTCCGGTTCCCAACGATCAAGGCGAGTTACATGATCCCCCATGTTGTGCAAAAA
AGCGGTTAGCTCCTTCGGTCCTCCGATCGTTGTCAGAAGTAAGTTGGCCGCAGTGTTATCACTCATGGTT
ATGGCAGCACTGCATAATTCTCTTACTGTCATGCCATCCGTAAGATGCTTTTCTGTGACTGGTGAGTACT
CAACCAAGTCATTCTGAGAATAGTGTATGCGGCGACCGAGTTGCTCTTGCCCGGCGTCAATACGGGATAA
TACCGCGCCACATAGCAGAACTTTAAAAGTGCTCATCATTGGAAAACGTTCTTCGGGGCGAAAACTCTCA
AGGATCTTACCGCTGTTGAGATCCAGTTCGATGTAACCCACTCGTGCACCCAACTGATCTTCAGCATCTT
TTACTTTCACCAGCGTTTCTGGGTGAGCAAAAACAGGAAGGCAAAATGCCGCAAAAAAGGGAATAAGGGC
GACACGGAAATGTTGAATACTCATACTCTTCCTTTTTCAATATTATTGAAGCATTTATCAGGGTTATTGT
CTCATGAGCGGATACATATTTGAATGTATTTAGAAAAATAAACAAATAGGGGTTCCGCGCACATTTCCCC
GAAAAGTGCCACCTGACGTCTAAGAAACCATTATTATCATGACATTAACCTATAAAAATAGGCGTATCAC
GAGGCCCTTTCGTCTCGCGCGTTTCGGTGATGACGGTGAAAACCTCTGACACATGCAGCTCCCGGAGACG
GTCACAGCTTGTCTGTAAGCGGATGCCGGGAGCAGACAAGCCCGTCAGGGCGCGTCAGCGGGTGTTGGCG
GGTGTCGGGGCTGGCTTAACTATGCGGCATCAGAGCAGATTGTACTGAGAGTGCACCATATGCGGTGTGA
AATACCGCACAGATGCGTAAGGAGAAAATACCGCATCAGGCGCCATTCGCCATTCAGGCTGCGCAACTGT
TGGGAAGGGCGATCGGTGCGGGCCTCTTCGCTATTACGCCAGCTGGCGAAAGGGGGATGTGCTGCAAGGC
GATTAAGTTGGGTAACGCCAGGGTTTTCCCAGTCACGACGTTGTAAAACGACGGCCAGTGCCAAGCTTGC
ATGCCTGCAGGTCGATCTAGAGGATCCCCC
Features (pLannotate 1.2.2; 20 found; start..end, strand, type, name):
     21..365     +  promoter       CaMV 35S promoter: strong constitutive promoter from cauliflower mosaic virus
    317..363     +  promoter       minimal CaMV 35S promoter: minimal 35S promoter from cauliflower mosaic virus
    385..440     +  misc_feature   TMV Ω: translational enhancer from the tobacco mosaic virus 5'-leader sequence (Gallie et al., 1988)
    442..459     -  misc_feature   MCS (fragment): pUC18/19 multiple cloning site
    466..924     +  CDS            (3-F)Tyr-EGFP (fragment): (3-F)Tyr-EGFP is a basic (constitutively fluorescent) green fluorescent protein published in 2004, derived from Aequorea victoria.
    934..2067    +  CDS            MXMT1: MXMT1_COFAR - Also known as CTS1 From Coffea arabica (Arabian coffee).
   2088..2340    +  terminator     NOS terminator: nopaline synthase terminator and poly(A) signal
   2341..2357    -  promoter       tet promoter (fragment): E. coli promoter for tetracycline efflux protein gene
   2396..2417    -  CDS            lacZα (fragment): LacZα fragment of β-galactosidase; lacZ fragment
   2437..2453    -  protein_bind   lac operator: The lac repressor binds to the lac operator to inhibit transcription in E. coli. This inhibition can be relieved by adding lactose or isopropyl-β-D-thiogalactopyranoside (IPTG). lac repressor encoded by lacI
   2461..2491    -  promoter       lac promoter: promoter for the E. coli lac operon
   2506..2527    -  protein_bind   CAP binding site: CAP binding activates transcription in the presence of cAMP. E. coli catabolite activator protein
   2540..2632    -  CDS            lacI (fragment): lac repressor; lacI; The lac repressor binds to the lac operator to inhibit transcription in E. coli. This inhibition can be relieved by adding lactose or isopropyl-β-D-thiogalactopyranoside (IPTG).
   2815..3403    -  rep_origin     ori: high-copy-number ColE1/pMB1/pBR322/pUC origin of replication
   3574..4434    -  CDS            AmpR: β-lactamase; bla; confers resistance to ampicillin, carbenicillin, and related antibiotics
   4435..4539    -  promoter       AmpR promoter: bla
   4634..4669    +  CDS            rop (fragment): Rop protein, which maintains plasmids at low copy number; rop
   4771..4870    +  misc_feature   bom (fragment): basis of mobility region from pBR322
   4876..5030    -  CDS            lacZα (fragment): LacZα fragment of β-galactosidase; lacZ fragment
   5033..5069    -  misc_feature   MCS (fragment): pUC18/19 multiple cloning site
