[The description below was written by a language model from this plasmid's Addgene catalogue record and pLannotate feature annotations shown in this document.]
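Description:
35S-psGN155-MXMT-NosT is a 5,070 bp plant expression plasmid built for bimolecular fluorescence complementation (BiFC) by transient expression in plant cells. It derives from the pBRN169-MXMT backbone, a small pUC-type vector rather than a binary T-DNA plasmid. No T-DNA borders or plant selectable marker are annotated, which fits direct, transient delivery. In E. coli it replicates from a high-copy ColE1/pUC origin and is selected with ampicillin through the β-lactamase (AmpR) gene. The remaining backbone annotations (lac promoter and operator, and fragments of lacZα, lacI, rop and bom) are vestiges of the cloning vector with no role in the plant cassette.

The expression unit is driven by the constitutive CaMV 35S promoter, followed by the tobacco mosaic virus Ω leader, which enhances translation. The coding region begins with psGN155, a synthetic N-terminal fragment comprising residues 1–155 of the GFP variant psGFP. The annotation software recognises this fragment only as a partial EGFP-like sequence. It was inserted as a PCR fragment in place of the previous reporter fragment of the parent vector. It sits immediately upstream of MXMT1 from Coffea arabica, giving an N-terminal split-GFP fusion to that protein. The nopaline synthase (NOS) terminator supplies the polyadenylation signal.

On its own the psGN155 fragment is non-fluorescent. Fluorescence is reconstituted only when a complementary C-terminal GFP fragment, fused to an interacting partner, is brought close to it. The record does not name that partner construct. The plasmid comes from work comparing improved green fluorescent proteins in planta for brightness and BiFC ability, with MXMT as the fusion partner in the test system.
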