Addgene plasmid #80170: 35S-psGN155-MXMT-NosT
Purpose: BiFC vector for transient expression of psGN155-MXMT in plants
Depositing lab: Yutaka Kodama. Depositing organization: Utsunomiya University. Publication: In planta comparative analysis of improved green fluorescent proteins with reference to fluorescence intensity and bimolecular fluorescence complementation ability. Fujii Y, Kodama Y. Plant Biotech. 2015; 32(1): 81-87. 10.5511/plantbiotechnology.15.0120a.
Backbone
  Vector backbone: pBRN169-MXMT
  Backbone manufacturer: Kodama and Wada 2009
  Backbone size w/o insert (bp): 3459
  Total vector size (bp): 5070
  Modifications to backbone: PCR-amplied DNA fragments (psGN) for BiFC fragments were subcloned into the NcoI/BsrGI site of pBRN169-MXMT vector.
  Vector type: Plant Expression
Growth in bacteria
  Bacterial resistance: Ampicillin, 100 μg/mL
  Growth temperature: 37°C
  Growth strain: DH5alpha
  Copy number: Unknown
Gene/Insert
  Gene/Insert name: psGFP(1-155) (alt name: psGN155)
  Species: Synthetic
  Insert size (bp): 465
  Promoter: CaMV 35S promoter
  Tag / fusion protein: psGN155 (N terminal on insert); MXMT (C terminal on insert)
  Cloning method: Restriction Enzyme; 5′ cloning site EcoⅠ (not destroyed); 3′ cloning site BsrGⅠ (not destroyed)
  Sequencing primers: 5′ GGATCCATGGTGAGCAAGGGCGAGGAGCTG; 3′ TTACTTGTACAGGGCCATGATATAGACGTT
Terms and licenses: Academic/Nonprofit Terms; Industry Terms: Not Available to Industry
How to cite: 35S-psGN155-MXMT-NosT was a gift from Yutaka Kodama (Addgene plasmid # 80170 ; http://n2t.net/addgene:80170 ; RRID:Addgene_80170)
