>Addgene plasmid #80170 | 35S-psGN155-MXMT-NosT | addgene partial sequence | sequence record 157243 | 35S-promoter 5'-CTATCCTTCGCAAGACCCTTC-3'
ACAGGCTTCTTGAGATCCTTCAACAATTACCAACAACAACAAACAACAAACAACATTACAATTACTATTT
ACAATTACAGTCGACTCTAGAGGATCCATGGTGAGCAAGGGCGAGGAGCTGTTCACCGGGGTGGTGCCCA
TCCTGGTCGAGCTGGACGGCGACGTAAACGGCCACAAGTTCAGCGTGTCCGGCGAGGGCGAGGGCGATGC
CACCTACGGCAAGCTGACCCTGAAGTTCATCTGCACCACCGGCAAGCTGCCCGTGCCCTGGCCCACCCTC
GTGACCACCTTCACCTACGGCGTGCAGTGCTTCAGCCGCTACCCCGACCACATGAAGCAGCACGACTTCT
TCAAGTCCGCCATGCCCGAAGGCTACGTCCAGGAGCGCACCATCTTCTTCAAGGACGACGGCAACTACAA
GACCCGCGCCGAGGTGAAGTTCGAGGGCGACACCCTGGTGAACCGCATCGAGCTGAAGGGCATCGACTTC
AAGGAGGACGGCAACATCCTGGGGCACAAGCTGGAGTACAACTACAACAGCCACAACGTCTATATCATGG
CCCTGTACAAGATGGAGCTCCAAGAAGTCCTGCATATGAATGAAGGTGAAGGCGATACAAGCTACGCCAA
GAATGCATCCTACAATCTGGCTCTTGCCAAGGTGAAACCTTTCCTTGAACAATGCATACGAGAATTGTTG
CGGGCCAACTTGCCCAACATCAACAAGTGCATTAAAGTTGCGGATTTGGGATGCGCTTCTGGACCAAACA
CACTTTTAACAGTGCGGGACATTGTGCAAAGTATTGACAAAGTTGGCCAGGAAGAGAAGAATGAATTAGA
ACGTCCCACCATTCAGATTTTTCTGAATGATCTTTTCCAAAATGATTTCAATTCGGTTTTCAAGTTGCTG
CCAAGCTTCTACCGCAAACTCGAGAAAGAAAATGGACGCAAGATAGGATCGTGCCTAATAAGCGCAATGC
CTGGCTCTTTCTACGGCAGACTCTTCCCCGAGGAGTCCATGCATTTTT
