>Addgene plasmid #80170 | 35S-psGN155-MXMT-NosT | addgene partial sequence | sequence record 157245 | NOSterm-R 5'-attgccaaatgtttgaacga-3'
ACGTCTGACTTCTCTGGCTTTTTGGCGAGAGAAATGATAAGATTATTATAGCAGCCTTTGCCCATGTGGA
GAACCTTTGCTGCATGCTTCGCAAGCCTGTGGAATAAGTCAGGCATAATAGCTTCTCCAAAATGACTTGC
GAGGATGGGTTCGTAAACTGATCTAATTAATGATGCCACATACTCTGCTTTAATTTGTTCATGGGATCTT
ACTGGGTAATCATCATCAATAGAGAAGGCAGCATCATAATGGGCCTTAAAAGTCTCCAGATATAAAATTT
CGCAAGAACCTTCCTCCTCAACTATGCACTTTACTTCTTCTGCTGAAGGTGTAAAGAATGGAATATTGAA
ACTATCCAATTTTTCTTCCTCCAGAAGTCCCTCAACAATCAAGTCGTTTATTGCCATGTCAAGTAAGTCT
AGGGGATTCGGTTCGTCGAATTCATCTACTTTACAAATGCAGGTAAGGAGCATTCGGCCACGTGAAAACA
ACTCTTTCGAATGAATCCTTAGAAATGTGGTAAAATCTTTCGTAAATTGATCCAAATATGCCTTCTGGAC
GGGCGGACGACATCCTTTGGAAGAGTAAATACTCCCTTTGTTTGCACCAATCCCCAATTCAATCACCAAA
CCGCTGGGAACCTGAGATAACCAATGAACACTGTAACAAGAGTGCAAAAAATGCATGGACTCCTCGGGGA
AGAGTCTGCCGTAGAAAGAGCCAGGCATTGCGCTTATTAGGCACGATCCTATCTTGCGTCCATTTTCTTT
CTCGAGTTTGCGGTAGAAGCTTGGCAGCAACTTGAAAACCGAATTGAAATCATTTTGGAAAAGATCATTC
AGAAAAATCTGAATGGTGGGACGTTCTAATTCATTCTTCTCTTCCTGGCCAACTTTGTCAATACTTTGCA
CAATGTCCCGCACTGTTAAAAGTGTGTTTGGTCCAGAAGCGCATCCCAAATCCGCAACTTTAATGCACTT
GTTGATGTTGGGCAAGTTGGCCCGCAACAATTCTCGT
